>Addgene plasmid #51978 | Nano-lantern(Ca2+)_150/pRSETB | depositor partial sequence | sequence record 80016 | insert
GGATCCGATGGTGAGCAAGGGCGAGGAGCTGTTCACCGGGGTGGTGCCCATCCTGGTCGAGCTGGACGGC
GACGTAAACGGCCACAAGTTCAGCGTGTCCGGCGAGGGCGAGGGCGATGCCACCTACGGCAAGCTGACCC
TGAAGCTGATCTGCACCACCGGCAAGCTGCCCGTGCCCTGGCCCACCCTCGTGACCACCCTGGGCTACGG
CCTGCAGTGCTTCGCCCGCTACCCCGACCACATGAAGCAGCACGACTTCTTCAAGTCCGCCATGCCCGAA
GGCTACGTCCAGGAGCGCACCATCTTCTTCAAGGACGACGGCAACTACAAGACCCGCGCCGAGGTGAAGT
TCGAGGGCGACACCCTGGTGAACCGCATCGAGCTGAAGGGCATCGACTTCAAGGAGGACGGCAACATCCT
GGGGCACAAGCTGGAGTACAACTACAACAGCCACAACGTCTATATCACCGCCGACAAGCAGAAGAACGGC
ATCAAGGCCAACTTCAAGATCCGCCACAACATCGAGGACGGCGGCGTGCAGCTCGCCGACCACTACCAGC
AGAACACCCCCATCGGCGACGGCCCCGTGCTGCTGCCCGACAACCACTACCTGAGCTACCAGTCCAAGCT
GAGCAAAGACCCCAACGAGAAGCGCGATCACATGGTCCTGCTGGAGTTCGTGACCGCCGCCGGGGGTACC
AAGGTGTACGACCCCGAGCAGAGGAAGAGGATGATCACCGGCCCCCAGTGGTGGGCCAGGTGCAAGCAGA
TGAACGTGCTGGACAGCTTCATCAACTACTACGACAGCGAGAAGCACGCCGAGAACGCCGTGATCTTCCT
GCACGGCAACGCCACTAGCAGCTACCTGTGGAGGCACGTGGTGCCCCACATCGAGCCCGTGGCCAGGTGC
ATCATCCCCGATCTGATCGGCATGGGCAAGAGCGGCAAGAGCGGCAACGGCAGCTACAGGCTGCTGGACC
ACTACAAGTACCTGACCGCCTGGTTCGAGCTCCTGAACCTGCCCAAGAAGATCATCTTCGTGGGCCACGA
CTGGGGCGCCGCCCTGGCCTTCCACTACGCCTACGAGCACCAGGACAGGATCAAGGCCATCGTGCACATG
GAGAGCGTGGTGGACGTGATCGAGAGCTGGGACGAGTGGCCAGACATCGAGGAGGACATCGCCCTGATCA
AGAGCGAGGAGGGCGAGAAGATGGTGCTGGAGAACAACTTCTTCGTGGAGACCGTGCTGCCCAGCAAGAT
CATGAGAAAGCTGGAGCCCGAGGAGTTCGCCGCCTACCTGGAGCCCTTCAAGGAGAAGGGCGAGGTGAGA
AGACCCACCCTGAGCTGGCCCAGAGAGATCCCCCTGGTGAAGGGCCCATGGATGCATGACCAACTGACAG
AAGAGCAGATTGCAGAGTTCAAAGAAGCCTTCTCATTATTCGACAAGGATGGGGACGGCACCATCACCAC
AAAGGAACTTGGCACCGTTATGAGGTCGCTTGGACAAAACCCAACGGAAGCAGAATTGCAGGATATGATC
AATGAAGTCGATGCTGATGGCAATGGAACGATTTACTTTCCTGAATTTCTTACTATGATGGCTAGAAAAA
TGAAGGACACAGACAGCGAAGAGGAAATCCGAGAAGCATTCCGTGTTTTTGACAAGGATGGGAACGGCTA
CATCAGCGCTGCTGAATTACGTCACGTCATGACAAACCTCGGGGAGAAGTTAACAGATGAAGAAGTTGAT
GAAATGATAAGGGAAGCAGATATCGATGGTGATGGCCAAGTAAACTATGAAGAGTTTGTACAAATGATGA
CAGCAAAGGGGGGGAAGAGGCGCTGGAAGAAAAACTTCATTGCCGTCAGCGCTGCCAACCGGTTCAAGAA
GATCTCCAGCTCCGGGGCACTGGAGCTCGGCAAGCCCGACGTGGTGCAGATCGTGAGAAACTACAACGCC
TACCTGAGAGCCAGCGACGACCTGCCCAAGCTGTTCATCGAGGGCGACCCCGGCTTCTTCAGCAACGCCA
TCGTGGAGGGCGCCAAGAAGTTCCCCAACACCGAGTTCGTGAAGGTGAAGGGCCTGCACTTCCTCCAGGA
GGACGCCCCCGACGAGATGGGCAAGTACATCAAGAGCTTCGTGGAGAGAGTGCTGAAGAACGAGCAGTAA
GAATTC
