>Addgene plasmid #51978 | Nano-lantern(Ca2+)_150/pRSETB | addgene partial sequence | sequence record 81305 | T7 5'-TAATACGACTCACTATAGGG-3'
ATTTTGTTTACTTTAGAAGGAGATATACATATGCGGGGTTCTCATCATCATCATCATCATGGTATGGCTA
GCATGACTGGTGGACAGCAAATGGGTCGGGATCTGTACGACGATGACGATAAGGATCCGATGGTGAGCAA
GGGCGAGGAGCTGTTCACCGGGGTGGTGCCCATCCTGGTCGAGCTGGACGGCGACGTAAACGGCCACAAG
TTCAGCGTGTCCGGCGAGGGCGAGGGCGATGCCACCTACGGCAAGCTGACCCTGAAGCTGATCTGCACCA
CCGGCAAGCTGCCCGTGCCCTGGCCCACCCTCGTGACCACCCTGGGCTACGGCCTGCAGTGCTTCGCCCG
CTACCCCGACCACATGAAGCAGCACGACTTCTTCAAGTCCGCCATGCCCGAAGGCTACGTCCAGGAGCGC
ACCATCTTCTTCAAGGACGACGGCAACTACAAGACCCGCGCCGAGGTGAAGTTCGAGGGCGACACCCTGG
TGAACCGCATCGAGCTGAAGGGCATCGACTTCAAGGAGGACGGCAACATCCTGGGGCACAAGCTGGAGTA
CAACTACAACAGCCACAACGTCTATATCACCGCCGACAAGCAGAAGAACGGCATCAAGGCCAACTTCAAG
ATCCGCCACAACATCGAGGACGGCGGCGTGCAGCTCGCCGACCACTACCAGCAGAACACCCCCATCGGCG
ACGGCCCCGTGCTGCTGCCCGACAACCACTACCTGAGCTACCAGTCCAAGCTGAGCAAAGACCCCAACGA
GAAGCGCGATCACATGGTCCTGCTGGAGTTCGTGACCGCCGCCGGGGGTACCAAGGTGTACGACCCCGAG
CAGAGGAAGAGGATGATCACCGGCCC
