>Addgene plasmid #51978 | Nano-lantern(Ca2+)_150/pRSETB | addgene partial sequence | sequence record 81813 | EGFP-C 5'-CATGGTCCTGCTGGAGTTCGTG-3'
AGAGGATGATCACCGGCCCCCAGTGGTGGGCCAGGTGCAAGCAGATGAACGTGCTGGACAGCTTCATCAA
CTACTACGACAGCGAGAAGCACGCCGAGAACGCCGTGATCTTCCTGCACGGCAACGCCACTAGCAGCTAC
CTGTGGAGGCACGTGGTGCCCCACATCGAGCCCGTGGCCAGGTGCATCATCCCCGATCTGATCGGCATGG
GCAAGAGCGGCAAGAGCGGCAACGGCAGCTACAGGCTGCTGGACCACTACAAGTACCTGACCGCCTGGTT
CGAGCTTCTGAACCTGCCCAAGAAGATCATCTTCGTGGGCCACGACTGGGGCGCCGCCCTGGCCTTCCAC
TACGCCTACGAGCACCAGGACAGGATCAAGGCCATCGTGCACATGGAGAGCGTGGTGGACGTGATCGAGA
GCTGGGACGAGTGGCCAGACATCGAGGAGGACATCGCCCTGATCAAGAGCGAGGAGGGCGAGAAGATGGT
GCTGGAGAACAACTTCTTCGTGGAGACCGTGCTGCCCAGCAAGATCATGAGAAAGCTGGAGCCCGAGGAG
TTCGCCGCCTACCTGGAGCCCTTCAAGGAGAAGGGCGAGGTGAGAAGACCCACCCTGAGCTGGCCCAGAG
AGATCCCCCTGGTGAAGGGCCCATGGATGCATGACCAACTGACAGAAGAGCAGATTGCAGAGTTCAAAGA
AGCCTTCTCATTATTCGACAAGGATGGGGACGGCACCATCACCACAAAGGAACTTGGCACCGTTATGAGG
TCGCTTGGACAAAACCCAACGGAAGCAGAATTGCAGGATATGATCAATGAAGTCGATGCTGATGGCAATG
GAACGATTTACTTTCCTGAATTTCTTACTATGATGGCTAGA
