>Addgene plasmid #51978 | Nano-lantern(Ca2+)_150/pRSETB | addgene partial sequence | sequence record 81816 | T7term 5'-GCTAGTTATTGCTCAGCGG-3'
TAGCAGCCGGATCAAGCTTCGAATTCTTACTGCTCGTTCTTCAGCACTCTCTCCACGAAGCTCTTGATGT
ACTTGCCCATCTCGTCGGGGGCGTCCTCCTGGAGGAAGTGCAGGCCCTTCACCTTCACGAACTCGGTGTT
GGGGAACTTCTTGGCGCCCTCCACGATGGCGTTGCTGAAGAAGCCGGGGTCACCCTCGATGAACAGCTTG
GGCAGGTCGTCGCTGGCTCTCAGGTAGGCGTTGTAGTTTCTCACGATCTGCACCACGTCGGGCTTGCCGA
GCTCCAGTGCCCCGGAGCTGGAGATCTTCTTGAACCGGTTGGCAGCGCTGACGGCAATGAAGTTTTTCTT
CCAGCGCCTCTTCCCCCCCTTTGCTGTCATCATTTGTACAAACTCTTCATAGTTTACTTGGCCATCACCA
TCGATATCTGCTTCCCTTATCATTTCATCAACTTCTTCATCTGTTAACTTCTCCCCGAGGTTTGTCATGA
CGTGACGTAATTCAGCAGCGCTGATGTAGCCGTTCCTATCCTTGTCAAAAACACGGAATGCTTCTCGGAT
TTCCTCTTCGCTGTCTGTGTCCTTCATTTTTCTAGCCATCATAGTAAGAAATTCAGGAAAGTAAATCGTT
CCATTGCCATCAGCATCGACTTCATTGATCATATCCTGCAATTCTGCTTCCGTTGGGTTTTGTCCAAGCG
ACCTCATAACGGTGCCAAGTTCCTTTGTGGTGATGGTGCCGTCCCCATCCTTGTCGAATAATGAGAAGGC
TTCTTTGAACTCTGCAATCTGCTCTTCTGTCAGTTGGTCATGCATCCATGGGCCCTTCACCAGGGGGATC
TCTCTGGGCCAGCTCAGGGTGGGTCTTCTCACCTCGCCCT
