[The description below was written by a language model from this plasmid's Addgene catalogue record.]
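Description:
Nano-lantern(Ca2+)_150/pRSETB is a bacterial expression plasmid built on the commercial pRSETB backbone and carrying a synthetic, genetically encoded luminescent calcium indicator. It is maintained in E. coli as a high-copy plasmid under ampicillin selection. No feature table accompanies the record, so the promoter and origin are not listed explicitly. However, pRSET vectors are T7-driven expression plasmids, and the use of T7 and T7 terminator sequencing primers flanking the insert is consistent with that arrangement.

The insert, named Nano-lantern_CaM-2G, is about 2.2 kb and was cloned between BamHI and EcoRI sites, both of which remain intact. It sits in frame with the backbone-encoded N-terminal 6xHis tag, which allows metal-affinity purification of the recombinant protein. Nano-lantern is a bright chimeric reporter in which a Renilla luciferase variant (Rluc8, here carrying the S257G mutation) is fused to a yellow fluorescent protein, so that energy from the luciferase reaction is transferred to the fluorescent partner and light output is enhanced. The "CaM" in the insert name points to a calmodulin-based sensing module that makes luminescence depend on Ca2+, although the record does not describe how the domains are arranged. This version is reported to have a Kd of 150 nM.

According to the record, the construct is meant for bacterial production of the indicator protein, which would suit purification and in vitro characterisation of a Ca2+ sensor that needs no excitation light. The depositor notes that minor discrepancies between the quality-control and depositor sequences have no functional consequence.
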