Addgene plasmid #51978: Nano-lantern(Ca2+)_150/pRSETB
Purpose: bacterial expression of a Nano-lantern-based luminescent Ca2+ indicator with Kd=150nM
Depositing lab: Takeharu Nagai. Depositing organization: The University of Osaka. Publication: Luminescent proteins for high-speed single-cell and whole-body imaging. Saito K, Chang YF, Horikawa K, Hatsugai N, Higuchi Y, Hashida M, Yoshida Y, Matsuda T, Arai Y, Nagai T. Nat Commun. 2012;3:1262. doi: 10.1038/ncomms2248. PubMed 23232392.
Backbone
  Vector backbone: pRSETB
  Backbone manufacturer: Invitrogen
  Vector type: Bacterial Expression
Growth in bacteria
  Bacterial resistance: Ampicillin, 100 μg/mL
  Growth temperature: 37°C
  Growth strain: DH5alpha
  Copy number: High Copy
Gene/Insert
  Gene/Insert name: Nano-lantern_CaM-2G
  Species: Synthetic
  Insert size (bp): 2200
  Mutation: S257G in Rluc8
  Tag / fusion protein: 6xHis (N terminal on backbone)
  Cloning method: Restriction Enzyme; 5′ cloning site BamHI (not destroyed); 3′ cloning site EcoRI (not destroyed)
  Sequencing primers: 5′ T7; 3′ T7 terminal
Terms and licenses: Academic/Nonprofit Terms; Industry Terms: Not Available to Industry
Depositor comments: GenBank accession number: JN859493 The minor discrepancies between the QC and depositor sequence have no functional consequence.
How to cite: Nano-lantern(Ca2+)_150/pRSETB was a gift from Takeharu Nagai (Addgene plasmid # 51978 ; http://n2t.net/addgene:51978 ; RRID:Addgene_51978)
